>Addgene plasmid #117717 | pCS2+_Flag-myc-NES-Tir1 | addgene full sequence | sequence record 227025 | Addgene NGS Result
CCAGTCGACCGCCAATTCAATATGGCGTATATGGACTCATGCCAATTCAATATGGTGGATCTGGACCTGT
GCCAATTCAATATGGCGTATATGGACTCGTGCCAATTCAATATGGTGGATCTGGACCCCAGCCAATTCAA
TATGGCGGACTTGGCACCATGCCAATTCAATATGGCGGACCTGGCACTGTGCCAACTGGGGAGGGGTCTA
CTTGGCACGGTGCCAAGTTTGAGGAGGGGTCTTGGCCCTGTGCCAAGTCCGCCATATTGAATTGGCATGG
TGCCAATAATGGCGGCCATATTGGCTATATGCCAGGATCAATATATAGGCAATATCCAATATGGCCCTAT
GCCAATATGGCTATTGGCCAGGTTCAATACTATGTATTGGCCCTATGCCATATAGTATTCCATATATGGG
TTTTCCTATTGACGTAGATAGCCCCTCCCAATGGGCGGTCCCATATACCATATATGGGGCTTCCTAATAC
CGCCCATAGCCACTCCCCCATTGACGTCAATGGTCTCTATATATGGTCTTTCCTATTGACGTCATATGGG
CGGTCCTATTGACGTATATGGCGCCTCCCCCATTGACGTCAATTACGGTAAATGGCCCGCCTGGCTCAAT
GCCCATTGACGTCAATAGGACCACCCACCATTGACGTCAATGGGATGGCTCATTGCCCATTCATATCCGT
TCTCACGCCCCCTATTGACGTCAATGACGGTAAATGGCCCACTTGGCAGTACATCAATATCTATTAATAG
TAACTTGGCAAGTACATTACTATTGGAAGTACGCCAGGGTACATTGGCAGTACTCCCATTGACGTCAATG
GCGGTAAATGGCCCGCGATGGCTGCCAAGTACATCCCCATTGACGTCAATGGGGAGGGGCAATGACGCAA
ATGGGCGTTCCATTGACGTAAATGGGCGGTAGGCGTGCCTAATGGGAGGTCTATATAAGCAATGCTCGTT
TAGGGAACCGCCATTCTGCCTGGGGACGTCGGAGCAAGCTTGATTTAGGTGACACTATAGAATACAAGCT
ACTTGTTCTTTTTGCAGGATCCCATCGATCGCGCCACCATGGACTACAAGGATGACGATGACAAGTTAAT
TAAGGAACAGAAGTTAATAAGCGAAGAAGACTTACCCCTTCAGCTTCCCCCGCTAGAAAGACTTACGCTA
GGGACGTACTTCCCTGAAGAAGTTGTGGAACATATCTTTTCTTTTCTTCCTGCCCAAAGAGACCGGAATA
CAGTCTCTTTGGTATGTAAGGTTTGGTATGAGATTGAAAGGTTGTCAAGGAGAGGAGTGTTTGTGGGAAA
CTGCTATGCGGTAAGGGCTGGAAGAGTCGCTGCCAGATTCCCCAATGTGAGGGCACTTACAGTTAAGGGT
AAACCACATTTTGCTGATTTCAATTTGGTTCCTCCGGACTGGGGAGGTTATGCTGGACCATGGATTGAGG
CTGCTGCCAGAGGTTGTCATGGGTTGGAGGAGTTGAGGATGAAGAGGATGGTTGTGTCTGATGAGTCCCT
TGAACTTCTGGCCCGGTCCTTCCCCAGATTCAGAGCTTTGGTCTTGATTTCTTGTGAGGGTTTCTCTACT
GACGGACTCGCTGCAGTCGCTTCCCACTGTAAGTTGTTGAGGGAGTTGGACCTCCAAGAAAATGAGGTTG
AGGACAGAGGACCAAGATGGTTGTCATGTTTCCCTGACTCATGTACTTCCCTTGTTTCCTTGAATTTCGC
GTGTATCAAAGGAGAGGTCAATGCCGGGAGTCTTGAGAGATTGGTCTCAAGAAGTCCCAACTTGCGATCA
CTGAGGCTCAACAGATCTGTGAGTGTGGATACCTTGGCAAAGATTCTCTTGAGAACCCCCAATTTGGAGG
ACCTTGGAACTGGGAATCTCACGGATGACTTCCAAACTGAGTCTTACTTTAAGTTGACTAGTGCTTTGGA
AAAGTGTAAGATGTTGAGATCACTGTCCGGATTCTGGGATGCTTCACCTGTTTGTCTTTCCTTCATCTAC
CCTCTTTGTGCCCAGCTGACTGGACTCAACTTGTCCTATGCTCCAACACTGGATGCGAGTGACTTGACCA
AGATGATTTCAAGATGCGTGAAGCTTCAAAGACTTTGGGTCCTCGATTGTATCTCCGACAAAGGACTTCA
AGTGGTGGCATCATCTTGTAAGGATCTCCAAGAGTTGAGAGTGTTTCCAAGTGACTTCTATGTGGCAGGT
TACAGTGCTGTAACTGAGGAAGGGTTGGTTGCTGTCTCCCTTGGATGTCCCAAGTTGAATTCACTCTTGT
ACTTTTGTCACCAAATGACTAACGCTGCCCTTGTGACAGTGGCCAAAAATTGCCCTAACTTCACACGCTT
CAGACTTTGTATCCTTGAACCTGGGAAACCTGACGTGGTCACCAGTCAGCCCTTGGACGAAGGATTTGGG
GCGATTGTGAGAGAATGTAAGGGACTCCAAAGACTCTCTATCAGTGGACTCCTGACTGACAAGGTGTTTA
TGTACATTGGTAAGTACGCTAAGCAGCTGGAAATGCTGTCTATTGCCTTTGCCGGTGATTCTGACAAGGG
GATGATGCATGTTATGAATGGATGTAAGAACTTGAGAAAGCTTGAGATAAGAGACAGTCCATTCGGAGAT
GCAGCCCTCCTTGGTAACTTCGCAAGATACGAAACTATGAGGTCTCTTTGGATGTCCAGCTGTAATGTTA
CACTCAAGGGATGTCAAGTGCTGGCCTCAAAAATGCCAATGCTGAATGTGGAGGTGATCAACGAGAGAGA
TGGATCCAATGAAATGGAAGAGAACCACGGAGATCTTCCCAAGGTGGAAAAGTTGTATGTCTACAGAACC
ACTGCTGGGGCAAGGGATGACGCTCCAAACTTCGTGAAAATACTGGTCGACTGACTCGAGCCTCTAGAAC
TATAGTGAGTCGTATTACGTAGATCCAGACATGATAAGATACATTGATGAGTTTGGACAAACCACAACTA
GAATGCAGTGAAAAAAATGCTTTATTTGTGAAATTTGTGATGCTATTGCTTTATTTGTAACCATTATAAG
CTGCAATAAACAAGTTAACAACAACAATTGCATTCATTTTATGTTTCAGGTTCAGGGGGAGGTGTGGGAG
GTTTTTTAATTCGCGGCCGCGGCGCCAATGCATTGGGCCCGGTACCCAGCTTTTGTTCCCTTTAGTGAGG
GTTAATTGCGCGCTTGGCGTAATCATGGTCATAGCTGTTTCCTGTGTGAAATTGTTATCCGCTCACAATT
CCACACAACATACGAGCCGGGAGCATAAAGTGTAAAGCCTGGGGTGCCTAATGAGTGAGCTAACTCACAT
TAATTGCGTTGCGCTCACTGCCCGCTTTCCAGTCGGGAAACCTGTCGTGCCAGCTGCATTAATGAATCGG
CCAACGCGCGGGGAGAGGCGGTTTGCGTATTGGGCGCTCTTCCGCTTCCTCGCTCACTGACTCGCTGCGC
TCGGTCGTTCGGCTGCGGCGAGCGGTATCAGCTCACTCAAAGGCGGTAATACGGTTATCCACAGAATCAG
GGGATAACGCAGGAAAGAACATGTGAGCAAAAGGCCAGCAAAAGGCCAGGAACCGTAAAAAGGCCGCGTT
GCTGGCGTTTTTCCATAGGCTCCGCCCCCCTGACGAGCATCACAAAAATCGACGCTCAAGTCAGAGGTGG
CGAAACCCGACAGGACTATAAAGATACCAGGCGTTTCCCCCTGGAAGCTCCCTCGTGCGCTCTCCTGTTC
CGACCCTGCCGCTTACCGGATACCTGTCCGCCTTTCTCCCTTCGGGAAGCGTGGCGCTTTCTCATAGCTC
ACGCTGTAGGTATCTCAGTTCGGTGTAGGTCGTTCGCTCCAAGCTGGGCTGTGTGCACGAACCCCCCGTT
CAGCCCGACCGCTGCGCCTTATCCGGTAACTATCGTCTTGAGTCCAACCCGGTAAGACACGACTTATCGC
CACTGGCAGCAGCCACTGGTAACAGGATTAGCAGAGCGAGGTATGTAGGCGGTGCTACAGAGTTCTTGAA
GTGGTGGCCTAACTACGGCTACACTAGAAGAACAGTATTTGGTATCTGCGCTCTGCTGAAGCCAGTTACC
TTCGGAAAAAGAGTTGGTAGCTCTTGATCCGGCAAACAAACCACCGCTGGTAGCGGTGGTTTTTTTGTTT
GCAAGCAGCAGATTACGCGCAGAAAAAAAGGATCTCAAGAAGATCCTTTGATCTTTTCTACGGGGTCTGA
CGCTCAGTGGAACGAAAACTCACGTTAAGGGATTTTGGTCATGAGATTATCAAAAAGGATCTTCACCTAG
ATCCTTTTAAATTAAAAATGAAGTTTTAAATCAATCTAAAGTATATATGAGTAAACTTGGTCTGACAGTT
ACCAATGCTTAATCAGTGAGGCACCTATCTCAGCGATCTGTCTATTTCGTTCATCCATAGTTGCCTGACT
CCCCGTCGTGTAGATAACTACGATACGGGAGGGCTTACCATCTGGCCCCAGTGCTGCAATGATACCGCGA
GACCCACGCTCACCGGCTCCAGATTTATCAGCAATAAACCAGCCAGCCGGAAGGGCCGAGCGCAGAAGTG
GTCCTGCAACTTTATCCGCCTCCATCCAGTCTATTAATTGTTGCCGGGAAGCTAGAGTAAGTAGTTCGCC
AGTTAATAGTTTGCGCAACGTTGTTGCCATTGCTACAGGCATCGTGGTGTCACGCTCGTCGTTTGGTATG
GCTTCATTCAGCTCCGGTTCCCAACGATCAAGGCGAGTTACATGATCCCCCATGTTGTGCAAAAAAGCGG
TTAGCTCCTTCGGTCCTCCGATCGTTGTCAGAAGTAAGTTGGCCGCAGTGTTATCACTCATGGTTATGGC
AGCACTGCATAATTCTCTTACTGTCATGCCATCCGTAAGATGCTTTTCTGTGACTGGTGAGTACTCAACC
AAGTCATTCTGAGAATAGTGTATGCGGCGACCGAGTTGCTCTTGCCCGGCGTCAATACGGGATAATACCG
CGCCACATAGCAGAACTTTAAAAGTGCTCATCATTGGAAAACGTTCTTCGGGGCGAAAACTCTCAAGGAT
CTTACCGCTGTTGAGATCCAGTTCGATGTAACCCACTCGTGCACCCAACTGATCTTCAGCATCTTTTACT
TTCACCAGCGTTTCTGGGTGAGCAAAAACAGGAAGGCAAAATGCCGCAAAAAAGGGAATAAGGGCGACAC
GGAAATGTTGAATACTCATACTCTTCCTTTTTCAATATTATTGAAGCATTTATCAGGGTTATTGTCTCAT
GAGCGGATACATATTTGAATGTATTTAGAAAAATAAACAAATAGGGGTTCCGCGCACATTTCCCCGAAAA
GTGCCACCTAAATTGTAAGCGTTAATATTTTGTTAAAATTCGCGTTAAATTTTTGTTAAATCAGCTCATT
TTTTAACCAATAGGCCGAAATCGGCAAAATCCCTTATAAATCAAAAGAATAGACCGAGATAGGGT
[37 nt withheld, positions 5526-5562]
AAAGAACGTGGACTCCAACGTCAAAGG
[49 nt withheld, positions 5590-5638]
T
[91 nt withheld, positions 5640-5730]
G
[124 nt withheld, positions 5732-5855]
CCCATTCGCCATTCAGGCTGCGCAACTGTTGGGAAGGGCGATCGGTGCGGGCCTCTTCGCTATTACG
Features (pLannotate 1.2.2; 16 found; start..end, strand, type, name):
     11..988     +  promoter       CMV IE94 promoter: enhancer/promoter region of simian cytomegalovirus major immediate early transcription unit IE94
   1023..1041    +  promoter       SP6 promoter: promoter for bacteriophage SP6 RNA polymerase
   1095..1115    +  CDS            FLAG (fragment): FLAG® epitope tag, followed by an enterokinase cleavage site
   1197..2915    +  CDS            AFB2: AFB2_ARATH - Also known as LRF2. Experimental evidence at protein level: Swiss-Prot protein existence level 1. Component of SCF(ASK-cullin-F-box) E3 ubiquitin ligase complexes, which may mediate the ubiquitination and subsequent proteasomal degradation of target proteins. Confers sensitivity to the virulent bacterial pathogen P.syringae (By similarity). Auxin receptor that mediates Aux/IAA proteins proteasomal degradation and auxin- regulated transcription. Involved in embryogenesis regulation by auxin. From Arabidopsis thaliana (Mouse-ear cress).
   2940..2957    -  promoter       T7 promoter (fragment): promoter for bacteriophage T7 RNA polymerase
   2962..3096    -  polyA_signal   SV40 poly(A) signal: SV40 polyadenylation signal
   3209..3227    -  promoter       T3 promoter: promoter for bacteriophage T3 RNA polymerase
   3272..3288    -  protein_bind   lac operator: The lac repressor binds to the lac operator to inhibit transcription in E. coli. This inhibition can be relieved by adding lactose or isopropyl-β-D-thiogalactopyranoside (IPTG). lac repressor encoded by lacI
   3296..3326    -  promoter       lac promoter: promoter for the E. coli lac operon
   3341..3362    -  protein_bind   CAP binding site: CAP binding activates transcription in the presence of cAMP. E. coli catabolite activator protein
   3375..3467    -  CDS            lacI (fragment): lac repressor; lacI; The lac repressor binds to the lac operator to inhibit transcription in E. coli. This inhibition can be relieved by adding lactose or isopropyl-β-D-thiogalactopyranoside (IPTG).
   3650..4238    -  rep_origin     ori: high-copy-number ColE1/pMB1/pBR322/pUC origin of replication
   4409..5269    -  CDS            AmpR: β-lactamase; bla; confers resistance to ampicillin, carbenicillin, and related antibiotics
   5270..5374    -  promoter       AmpR promoter: bla
   5427..5855    -  rep_origin     f1 ori (sequence partly withheld): f1 bacteriophage origin of replication; arrow indicates direction of (+) strand synthesis
   5860..4       -  CDS            lacZα (fragment) (across the origin): LacZα fragment of β-galactosidase; lacZ fragment
