[The description below was written by a language model from this plasmid's Addgene catalogue record and pLannotate feature annotations shown in this document.]
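Description:
pCS2+_Flag-myc-NES-Tir1 is a pCS2+-based plasmid of roughly 5.9 kb, catalogued as a mammalian expression vector but deposited mainly as a template for in vitro synthesis of mRNA for injection. It is maintained in E. coli at high copy through a ColE1/pUC-type origin and selected with ampicillin via the β-lactamase gene. An f1 phage origin and remnants of the lac region (lac promoter and operator, lacZα and lacI fragments) are carried over from the backbone.

The insert, cloned between ClaI and XhoI sites, encodes the rice (Oryza sativa) auxin receptor F-box protein TIR1, codon optimized for murine expression and fused at its N terminus to FLAG and Myc epitope tags and a nuclear export signal. The automated annotation labels this open reading frame as the Arabidopsis homologue AFB2, which is a similarity-based match to a related auxin receptor rather than the recorded identity. It detects only a FLAG fragment and does not mark the Myc or NES segments. Upstream, the simian CMV IE94 enhancer/promoter is followed by an SP6 promoter, so the same cassette can be transcribed in vitro by SP6 RNA polymerase or expressed directly in transfected vertebrate cells. An SV40 polyadenylation signal lies downstream of the coding sequence, flanked by T7 (partial) and T3 promoters in the reverse orientation.

TIR1 joins SCF E3 ubiquitin ligase complexes and, in the presence of auxin, recruits degron-bearing proteins for proteasomal degradation. The NES should bias the protein toward the cytoplasm. The associated work concerns auxin-dependent, nanobody-mediated degradation of fluorescent proteins, and the injected mRNA supplies the TIR1 component of that system.
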