Addgene plasmid #117717: pCS2+_Flag-myc-NES-Tir1
Purpose: mRNA synthesis of Flag-myc-NES-TIR1 for injection
Depositing lab: Joerg Mansfeld. Depositing organization: Biotechnology Center (BIOTEC) of the Technische Universitaet Dresden. Publication: Conditional control of fluorescent protein degradation by an auxin-dependent nanobody. Daniel K, Icha J, Horenburg C, Muller D, Norden C, Mansfeld J. Nat Commun. 2018 Aug 17;9(1):3297. doi: 10.1038/s41467-018-05855-5. PubMed 30120238.
Backbone
  Vector backbone: pCS2+
  Backbone manufacturer: RZPD
  Backbone size w/o insert (bp): 4089
  Total vector size (bp): 5925
  Vector type: Mammalian Expression
Growth in bacteria
  Bacterial resistance: Ampicillin, 100 μg/mL
  Growth temperature: 37°C
  Growth strain: DH5alpha
  Copy number: High Copy
Gene/Insert
  Gene/Insert name: TRANSPORT INHIBITOR RESPONSE 1 (alt name: TIR1)
  Species: Oryza sativa
  Mutation: codon optimized TIR1 for murine expression
  Promoter: SP6
  Tag / fusion protein: Flag-Myc-NES (N terminal on insert)
  Cloning method: Restriction Enzyme; 5′ cloning site ClaI (not destroyed); 3′ cloning site XhoI (not destroyed)
  Sequencing primers: 5′ ATTTAGGTGACACTATAG
Resource information
  A portion of this plasmid was derived from a plasmid made by: We received the backbone containing codon-optimized TIR1 from Francis Stewart (TU Dresden, BIOTEC Institute, Tatzberg 47-49, 01307 Dresden, Germany
Terms and licenses: Academic/Nonprofit Terms; Industry Terms: Not Available to Industry
Depositor comments: The codon-optimized TIR1 is described in: Baker, O. et al. RAC-tagging: Recombineering And Cas9-assisted targeting for protein tagging and conditional analyses. Sci Rep 6, 25529 (2016).
How to cite: pCS2+_Flag-myc-NES-Tir1 was a gift from Joerg Mansfeld (Addgene plasmid # 117717 ; http://n2t.net/addgene:117717 ; RRID:Addgene_117717)
